Addgene plasmid #198656: pEM.A01R
Purpose: Easy-MISE toolkit pEM-plasmid containing a spacer sequence with HI protruding ends
Depositing lab: Paola Branduardi. Depositing organization: Universita degli Studi di Milano-Bicocca. Publication: Easy Modular Integrative fuSion-ready Expression (Easy-MISE) Toolkit for Fast Engineering of Heterologous Productions in Saccharomyces cerevisiae. Maestroni L, Butti P, Milanesi R, Pagliari S, Campone L, Serra I, Branduardi P. ACS Synth Biol. 2023 Apr 14. doi: 10.1021/acssynbio.3c00015. PubMed 37058502.
Backbone
  Vector backbone: pGA-blue
  Backbone manufacturer: IndBioTech Lab
  Vector type: Yeast Expression, Synthetic Biology
Growth in bacteria
  Bacterial resistance: Kanamycin, 50 μg/mL
  Growth temperature: 37°C
  Growth strain: DH5alpha
  Copy number: High Copy
Gene/Insert
  Gene/Insert name: Adaptor
  Species: Synthetic
  Cloning method: Unknown
Terms and licenses: Academic/Nonprofit Terms; Industry Terms: Not Available to Industry
Depositor comments: Cloning Method: Goldon Gate Assembly
How to cite: pEM.A01R was a gift from Paola Branduardi (Addgene plasmid # 198656 ; http://n2t.net/addgene:198656 ; RRID:Addgene_198656)
