[The description below was written by a language model from this plasmid's Addgene catalogue record and pLannotate feature annotations shown in this document.]
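Description:
pEM.A01R is a small (about 2 kb) part-storage plasmid from the Easy-MISE (Easy Modular Integrative fuSion-ready Expression) toolkit, a Golden Gate-based modular cloning system for building heterologous expression constructs in Saccharomyces cerevisiae. It is built on the pGA-blue backbone and is catalogued as a yeast expression/synthetic biology vector. The plasmid itself carries only bacterial maintenance functions. These are a high-copy ColE1/pUC-type origin of replication and a kanamycin resistance gene (aph(3')-Ia aminoglycoside phosphotransferase), which allow propagation and selection in E. coli. No yeast origin, yeast selectable marker, promoter or terminator is annotated, consistent with a donor plasmid rather than a vector that functions in yeast on its own.

The insert is a synthetic adaptor, described as a spacer sequence flanked by "HI" protruding ends. In a modular Golden Gate scheme, such a part would be released by type IIS restriction digestion with defined overhangs. It could then occupy a position in a multi-part assembly where no functional element is wanted, bridging neighbouring modules so that ligation can still proceed in the correct order. The record does not state which enzyme releases the spacer, how long it is, or what the H and I overhangs are. The adaptor itself is not annotated in the feature table. Apart from the resistance gene and origin, the table shows only a short lacI-like fragment and a partial origin match near the end of the sequence. These short matches may be backbone remnants or may fall within the spacer region, but the record does not say which.
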