Features (pLannotate 1.2.2; 4 found; start..end, strand, type, name):
    150..965     +  CDS            KanR: aminoglycoside phosphotransferase; aph(3')-Ia; confers resistance to kanamycin in bacteria or G418 (Geneticin®) in eukaryotes
   1050..1638    +  rep_origin     ori: high-copy-number ColE1/pMB1/pBR322/pUC origin of replication
   1821..1864    +  CDS            lacI (fragment): lac repressor; lacI; The lac repressor binds to the lac operator to inhibit transcription in E. coli. This inhibition can be relieved by adding lactose or isopropyl-β-D-thiogalactopyranoside (IPTG).
   1885..1984    +  rep_origin     ori (fragment): high-copy-number ColE1/pMB1/pBR322/pUC origin of replication
>Addgene plasmid #198656 | pEM.A01R | addgene full sequence | sequence record 393192 | Addgene NGS Result
GACCCTGTCAGACCAAGTTTACTCATATATACTTTAGATTGATTTAAAACTTCATTTTTAATTTAAAAGG
ATCTAGGTGAAGATCCTTTTTGATAATCTCATGAACAATAAAACTGTCTGCTTACATAAACAGTAATACA
AGGGGTGTTATGAGCCATATTCAACGGGAAACGTCTTGCTCTAGGCCGCGATTAAATTCCAACATGGATG
CTGATTTATATGGGTATAAATGGGCTCGCGATAATGTCGGGCAATCAGGTGCGACAATCTATCGATTGTA
TGGGAAGCCCGATGCGCCAGAGTTGTTTCTGAAACATGGCAAAGGTAGCGTTGCCAATGATGTTACAGAT
GAGATGGTCAGACTAAACTGGCTGACGGAATTTATGCCTCTTCCGACCATCAAGCATTTTATCCGTACTC
CTGATGATGCATGGTTACTCACCACTGCGATCCCCGGGAAAACAGCATTCCAGGTATTAGAAGAATATCC
TGATTCAGGTGAAAATATTGTTGATGCGCTGGCAGTGTTCCTGCGCCGGTTGCATTCGATTCCTGTTTGT
AATTGTCCTTTTAACAGCGATCGCGTATTTCGACTCGCTCAGGCGCAATCACGAATGAATAACGGTTTGG
TTGATGCGAGTGATTTTGATGACGAGCGTAATGGCTGGCCTGTTGAACAAGTCTGGAAAGAAATGCATAA
ACTTTTGCCATTCTCACCGGATTCAGTCGTCACTCATGGTGATTTCTCACTTGATAACCTTATTTTTGAC
GAGGGGAAATTAATAGGTTGTATTGATGTTGGACGAGTCGGAATCGCAGACCGATACCAGGATCTTGCCA
TCCTATGGAACTGCCTCGGTGAGTTTTCTCCTTCATTACAGAAACGGCTTTTTCAAAAATATGGTATTGA
TAATCCTGATATGAATAAATTGCAGTTTCATTTGATGCTCGATGAGTTTTTCTAAGAATTAATTCATGAC
CAAAATCCCTTAACGTGAGTTTTCGTTCCACTGAGCGTCAGACCCCGTAGAAAAGATCAAAGGATCTTCT
TGAGATCCTTTTTTTCTGCGCGTAATCTGCTGCTTGCAAACAAAAAAACCACCGCTACCAGCGGTGGTTT
GTTTGCCGGATCAAGAGCTACCAACTCTTTTTCCGAAGGTAACTGGCTTCAGCAGAGCGCAGATACCAAA
TACTGTTCTTCTAGTGTAGCCGTAGTTAGGCCACCACTTCAAGAACTCTGTAGCACCGCCTACATACCTC
GCTCTGCTAATCCTGTTACCAGTGGCTGCTGCCAGTGGCGATAAGTCGTGTCTTACCGGGTTGGACTCAA
GACGATAGTTACCGGATAAGGCGCAGCGGTCGGGCTGAACGGGGGGTTCGTGCACACAGCCCAGCTTGGA
GCGAACGACCTACACCGAACTGAGATACCTACAGCGTGAGCTATGAGAAAGCGCCACGCTTCCCGAAGGG
AGAAAGGCGGACAGGTATCCGGTAAGCGGCAGGGTCGGAACAGGAGAGCGCACGAGGGAGCTTCCAGGGG
GAAACGCCTGGTATCTTTATAGTCCTGTCGGGTTTCGCCACCTCTGACTTGAGCGTCGATTTTTGTGATG
CTCGTCAGGGGGGCGGAGCCTATGGAAAAACGCCAGCAACGCGGCCTTTTTACGGTTCCTGGCCTTTTGC
TGGCCTTTTGCTCACATGTTCTTTCCTGCGTTATCCCCTGATTCTGTGGATAACCGTATTACCGCCTTTG
AGTGAGCTGATACCGCTCGCCGCAGCCGAACGACCGAGCGCAGCGAGTCAGTGAGCGAGGAAGCGGAAGA
GCGCCCAATACGCAAACCGCCTCTCCCCGCGCGTTGGCCGATTCTGGTCTCCACCGGTTGATAACCCAGC
TTGGAGCGAACGACCTACACCGAACTGAGATACCTACAGCGTGAGCTATGAGAAAGCGCCACGCTTCCCG
AAGGGAGAAAGGCGGACAGGTATCATAGAGA
